>Addgene plasmid #208558 | pKLV2-U6gRNA5(BCL11B-E3(34))-PGKpuro2ABFP-W | addgene full sequence | sequence record 419638 | Addgene NGS Result
CATTGACGTCAATAATGACGTATGTTCCCATAGTAACGCCAATAGGGACTTTCCATTGACGTCAATGGGT
GGAGTATTTACGGTAAACTGCCCACTTGGCAGTACATCAAGTGTATCATATGCCAAGTACGCCCCCTATT
GACGTCAATGACGGTAAATGGCCCGCCTGGCATTATGCCCAGTACATGACCTTATGGGACTTTCCTACTT
GGCAGTACATCTACGTATTAGTCATCGCTATTACCATGGTGATGCGGTTTTGGCAGTACATCAATGGGCG
TGGATAGCGGTTTGACTCACGGGGATTTCCAAGTCTCCACCCCATTGACGTCAATGGGAGTTTGTTTTGG
CACCAAAATCAACGGGACTTTCCAAAATGTCGTAACAACTCCGCCCCATTGACGCAAATGGGCGGTAGGC
GTGTACGGTGGGAGGTCTATATAAGCAGCGCGTTTTGCCTGTACTGGGTCTCTCTGGTTAGACCAGATCT
GAGCCTGGGAGCTCTCTGGCTAACTAGGGAACCCACTGCTTAAGCCTCAATAAAGCTTGCCTTGAGTGCT
TCAAGTAGTGTGTGCCCGTCTGTTGTGTGACTCTGGTAACTAGAGATCCCTCAGACCCTTTTAGTCAGTG
TGGAAAATCTCTAGCAGTGGCGCCCGAACAGGGACTTGAAAGCGAAAGGGAAACCAGAGGAGCTCTCTCG
ACGCAGGACTCGGCTTGCTGAAGCGCGCACGGCAAGAGGCGAGGGGCGGCGACTGGTGAGTACGCCAAAA
ATTTTGACTAGCGGAGGCTAGAAGGAGAGAGATGGGTGCGAGAGCGTCAGTATTAAGCGGGGGAGAATTA
GATCGCGATGGGAAAAAATTCGGTTAAGGCCAGGGGGAAAGAAAAAATATAAATTAAAACATATAGTATG
GGCAAGCAGGGAGCTAGAACGATTCGCAGTTAATCCTGGCCTGTTAGAAACATCAGAAGGCTGTAGACAA
ATACTGGGACAGCTACAACCATCCCTTCAGACAGGATCAGAAGAACTTAGATCATTATATAATACAGTAG
CAACCCTCTATTGTGTGCATCAAAGGATAGAGATAAAAGACACCAAGGAAGCTTTAGACAAGATAGAGGA
AGAGCAAAACAAAAGTAAGACCACCGCACAGCAAGCGGCCGGCCGCGCTGATCTTCAGACCTGGAGGAGG
AGATATGAGGGACAATTGGAGAAGTGAATTATATAAATATAAAGTAGTAAAAATTGAACCATTAGGAGTA
GCACCCACCAAGGCAAAGAGAAGAGTGGTGCAGAGAGAAAAAAGAGCAGTGGGAATAGGAGCTTTGTTCC
TTGGGTTCTTGGGAGCAGCAGGAAGCACTATGGGCGCAGCGTCAATGACGCTGACGGTACAGGCCAGACA
ATTATTGTCTGGTATAGTGCAGCAGCAGAACAATTTGCTGAGGGCTATTGAGGCGCAACAGCATCTGTTG
CAACTCACAGTCTGGGGCATCAAGCAGCTCCAGGCAAGAATCCTGGCTGTGGAAAGATACCTAAAGGATC
AACAGCTCCTGGGGATTTGGGGTTGCTCTGGAAAACTCATTTGCACCACTGCTGTGCCTTGGAATGCTAG
TTGGAGTAATAAATCTCTGGAACAGATTTGGAATCACACGACCTGGATGGAGTGGGACAGAGAAATTAAC
AATTACACAAGCTTAATACACTCCTTAATTGAAGAATCGCAAAACCAGCAAGAAAAGAATGAACAAGAAT
TATTGGAATTAGATAAATGGGCAAGTTTGTGGAATTGGTTTAACATAACAAATTGGCTGTGGTATATAAA
ATTATTCATAATGATAGTAGGAGGCTTGGTAGGTTTAAGAATAGTTTTTGCTGTACTTTCTATAGTGAAT
AGAGTTAGGCAGGGATATTCACCATTATCGTTTCAGACCCACCTCCCAACCCCGAGGGGACCCGACAGGC
CCGAAGGAATAGAAGAAGAAGGTGGAGAGAGAGACAGAGACAGATCCATTCGATTAGTGAACGGATCGGC
ACTGCGTGCGCCAATTCTGCAGACAAATGGCAGTATTCATCCACAATTTTAAAAGAAAAGGGGGGATTGG
GGGGTACAGTGCAGGGGAAAGAATAGTAGACATAATAGCAACAGACATACAAACTAAAGAATTACAAAAA
CAAATTACAAAAATTCAAAATTTTCGGGTTTATTACAGGGACAGCAGAGATCCAGTTTGGTTAGTACCGG
GCCCTACGCGTCCAAGGTCGGGCAGGAAGAGGGCCTATTTCCCATGATTCCTTCATATTTGCATATACGA
TACAAGGCTGTTAGAGAGATAATTAGAATTAATTTGACTGTAAACACAAAGATATTAGTACAAAATACGT
GACGTAGAAAGTAATAATTTCTTGGGTAGTTTGCAGTTTTAAAATTATGTTTTAAAATGGACTATCATAT
GCTTACCGTAACTTGAAAGTATTTCGATTTCTTGGCTTTATATATCTTGTGGAAAGGACGAAACACCGGG
AGGGAGAAGTTTTCTTGGTTTAAGAGCTATGCTGGAAACAGCATAGCAAGTTTAAATAAGGCTAGTCCGT
TATCAACTTGAAAAAGTGGCACCGAGTCGGTGCTTTTTTTGGATCCAATTCTACCGGGTAGGGGAGGCGC
TTTTCCCAAGGCAGTCTGGAGCATGCGCTTTAGCAGCCCCGCTGGGCACTTGGCGCTACACAAGTGGCCT
CTGGCCTCGCACACATTCCACATCCACCGGTAGGCGCCAACCGGCTCCGTTCTTTGGTGGCCCCTTCGCG
CCACCTTCTACTCCTCCCCTAGTCAGGAAGTTCCCCCCCGCCCCGCAGCTCGCGTCGTGCAGGACGTGAC
AAATGGAAGTAGCACGTCTCACTAGTCTCGTGCAGATGGACAGCACCGCTGAGCAATGGAAGCGGGTAGG
CCTTTGGGGCAGCGGCCAATAGCAGCTTTGCTCCTTCGCTTTCTGGGCTCAGAGGCTGGGAAGGGGTGGG
TCCGGGGGCGGGCTCAGGGGCGGGCTCAGGGGCGGGGCGGGCGCCCGAAGGTCCTCCGGAGGCCCGGCAT
TCTGCACGCTTCAAAAGCGCACGTCTGCCGCGCTGTTCTCCTCTTCCTCATCTCCGGGCCTTTCGACCTG
CATCCATCTAGATCTCGAGCAGCTGAAGCTTACCATGACCGAGTACAAGCCCACGGTGCGCCTCGCCACC
CGCGACGACGTCCCCAGGGCCGTACGCACCCTCGCCGCCGCGTTCGCCGACTACCCCGCCACGCGCCACA
CCGTCGATCCGGACCGCCACATCGAGCGGGTCACCGAGCTGCAAGAACTCTTCCTCACGCGCGTCGGGCT
CGACATCGGCAAGGTGTGGGTCGCGGACGACGGCGCCGCGGTGGCGGTCTGGACCACGCCGGAGAGCGTC
GAAGCGGGGGCGGTGTTCGCCGAGATCGGCCCGCGCATGGCCGAGTTGAGCGGTTCCCGGCTGGCCGCGC
AGCAACAGATGGAAGGCCTCCTGGCGCCGCACCGGCCCAAGGAGCCCGCGTGGTTCCTGGCCACCGTCGG
CGTCTCGCCCGACCACCAGGGCAAGGGTCTGGGCAGCGCCGTCGTGCTCCCCGGAGTGGAGGCGGCCGAG
CGCGCCGGGGTGCCCGCCTTCCTGGAGACCTCCGCGCCCCGCAACCTCCCCTTCTACGAGCGGCTCGGCT
TCACCGTCACCGCCGACGTCGAGGTGCCCGAAGGACCGCGCACCTGGTGCATGACCCGCAAGCCCGGTGC
CGGCGGCGGGTCCGGAGGAGAGGGCAGAGGAAGTCTCCTAACATGCGGTGACGTGGAGGAGAATCCTGGC
CCAATGAGCGAGCTGATTAAGGAGAACATGCACATGAAGCTGTACATGGAGGGCACCGTGGACAACCATC
ACTTCAAGTGCACATCCGAGGGCGAAGGCAAGCCCTACGAGGGCACCCAGACCATGAGAATCAAGGTGGT
CGAGGGCGGCCCTCTCCCCTTCGCCTTCGACATCCTGGCTACTAGCTTCCTCTACGGCAGCAAGACCTTC
ATCAACCACACCCAGGGCATCCCCGACTTCTTCAAGCAGTCCTTCCCTGAGGGCTTCACATGGGAGAGAG
TCACCACATACGAGGACGGGGGCGTGCTGACCGCTACCCAGGACACCAGCCTCCAGGACGGCTGCCTCAT
CTACAACGTCAAGATCAGAGGGGTGAACTTCACATCCAACGGCCCTGTGATGCAGAAGAAAACACTCGGC
TGGGAGGCCTTCACCGAGACGCTGTACCCCGCTGACGGCGGCCTGGAAGGCAGAAACGACATGGCCCTGA
AGCTCGTGGGCGGGAGCCATCTGATCGCAAACATCAAGACCACATATAGATCCAAGAAACCCGCTAAGAA
CCTCAAGATGCCTGGCGTCTACTATGTGGACTACAGACTGGAAAGAATCAAGGAGGCCAACAACGAGACC
TACGTCGAGCAGCACGAGGTGGCAGTGGCCAGATACTGCGACCTCCCTAGCAAACTGGGGCACAAGCTTA
ATTGAGCGGCCGCTCAACCTCTGGATTACAAAATTTGTGAAAGATTGACTGGTATTCTTAACTATGTTGC
TCCTTTTACGCTATGTGGATACGCTGCTTTAATGCCTTTGTATCATGCTATTGCTTCCCGTATGGCTTTC
ATTTTCTCCTCCTTGTATAAATCCTGGTTGCTGTCTCTTTATGAGGAGTTGTGGCCCGTTGTCAGGCAAC
GTGGCGTGGTGTGCACTGTGTTTGCTGACGCAACCCCCACTGGTTGGGGCATTGCCACCACCTGTCAGCT
CCTTTCCGGGACTTTCGCTTTCCCCCTCCCTATTGCCACGGCGGAACTCATCGCCGCCTGCCTTGCCCGC
TGCTGGACAGGGGCTCGGCTGTTGGGCACTGACAATTCCGTGGTGTTGTCGGGGAAATCATCGTCCTTTC
CTTGGCTGCTCGCCTGTGTTGCCACCTGGATTCTGCGCGGGACGTCCTTCTGCTACGTCCCTTCGGCCCT
CAATCCAGCGGACCTTCCTTCCCGCGGCCTGCTGCCGGCTCTGCGGCCTCTTCCGCGTCTACGCCTTCGC
CCTCAGACGAGTCGGATCTCCCTTTGGGCCGCCTCCCCGCAGGTACCTTTAAGACCAATGACTTACAAGG
CAGCTGTAGATCTTAGCCACTTTTTAAAAGAAAAGGGGGGACTGGAAGGGCTAATTCACTCCCAAAGAAG
TCAAGATCTGCTTTTTGCCTGTACTGGGTCTCTCTGGTTAGACCAGAGTCTCTCTGGTTAGACCAGATCT
GAGCCTGGGAGCTCTCTGGCTAACTAGGGAACCCACTGCTTAAGCCTCAATAAAGCTTGCCTTGAGTGCT
TCAAGTAGTGTGTGCCCGTCTGTTGTGTGACTCTGGTAACTAGAGATCCCTCAGACCCTTTTAGTCAGTG
TGGAAAATCTCTAGCAGTTTAAACCCGCTGATCAGCCTCGACTGTGCCTTCTAGTTGCCAGCCATCTGTT
GTTTGCCCCTCCCCCGTGCCTTCCTTGACCCTGGAAGGTGCCACTCCCACTGTCCTTTCCTAATAAAATG
AGGAAATTGCATCGCATTGTCTGAGTAGGTGTCATTCTATTCTGGGGGGTGGGGTGGGGCAGGACAGCAA
GGGGGAGGATTGGGAAGTCAATAGCAGGCATGCTGGGGATGCGGTGGGCTCTATGGGCGGCCGTTAATTA
AGCTTTTGTTCCCTTTAGTGAGGGTTAATTGCGCGCTTGGCGTAATCATGGTCATAGCTGTTTCCTGTGT
GAAATTGTTATCCGCTCACAATTCCACACAACATACGAGCCGGGAGCATAAAGTGTAAAGCCTGGGGTGC
CTAATGAGTGAGCTAACTCACATTAATTGCGTTGCGCTCACTGCCCGCTTTCCAGTCGGGAAACCTGTCG
TGCCAGCTGCATTAATGAATCGGCCAACGCGCGGGGAGAGGCGGTTTGCGTATTGGGCGCTCTTCCGCTT
CCTCGCTCACTGACTCGCTGCGCTCGGTCGTTCGGCTGCGGCGAGCGGTATCAGCTCACTCAAAGGCGGT
AATACGGTTATCCACAGAATCAGGGGATAACGCAGGAAAGAACATGTGAGCAAAAGGCCAGCAAAAGGCC
AGGAACCGTAAAAAGGCCGCGTTGCTGGCGTTTTTCCATAGGCTCCGCCCCCCTGACGAGCATCACAAAA
ATCGACGCTCAAGTCAGAGGTGGCGAAACCCGACAGGACTATAAAGATACCAGGCGTTTCCCCCTGGAAG
CTCCCTCGTGCGCTCTCCTGTTCCGACCCTGCCGCTTACCGGATACCTGTCCGCCTTTCTCCCTTCGGGA
AGCGTGGCGCTTTCTCATAGCTCACGCTGTAGGTATCTCAGTTCGGTGTAGGTCGTTCGCTCCAAGCTGG
GCTGTGTGCACGAACCCCCCGTTCAGCCCGACCGCTGCGCCTTATCCGGTAACTATCGTCTTGAGTCCAA
CCCGGTAAGACACGACTTATCGCCACTGGCAGCAGCCACTGGTAACAGGATTAGCAGAGCGAGGTATGTA
GGCGGTGCTACAGAGTTCTTGAAGTGGTGGCCTAACTACGGCTACACTAGAAGAACAGTATTTGGTATCT
GCGCTCTGCTGAAGCCAGTTACCTTCGGAAAAAGAGTTGGTAGCTCTTGATCCGGCAAACAAACCACCGC
TGGTAGCGGTGGTTTTTTTGTTTGCAAGCAGCAGATTACGCGCAGAAAAAAAGGATCTCAAGAAGATCCT
TTGATCTTTTCTACGGGGTCTGACGCTCAGTGGAACGAAAACTCACGTTAAGGGATTTTGGTCATGAGAT
TATCAAAAAGGATCTTCACCTAGATCCTTTTAAATTAAAAATGAAGTTTTAAATCAATCTAAAGTATATA
TGAGTAAACTTGGTCTGACAGTTACCAATGCTTAATCAGTGAGGCACCTATCTCAGCGATCTGTCTATTT
CGTTCATCCATAGTTGCCTGACTCCCCGTCGTGTAGATAACTACGATACGGGAGGGCTTACCATCTGGCC
CCAGTGCTGCAATGATACCGCGAGACCCACGCTCACCGGCTCCAGATTTATCAGCAATAAACCAGCCAGC
CGGAAGGGCCGAGCGCAGAAGTGGTCCTGCAACTTTATCCGCCTCCATCCAGTCTATTAATTGTTGCCGG
GAAGCTAGAGTAAGTAGTTCGCCAGTTAATAGTTTGCGCAACGTTGTTGCCATTGCTACAGGCATCGTGG
TGTCACGCTCGTCGTTTGGTATGGCTTCATTCAGCTCCGGTTCCCAACGATCAAGGCGAGTTACATGATC
CCCCATGTTGTGCAAAAAAGCGGTTAGCTCCTTCGGTCCTCCGATCGTTGTCAGAAGTAAGTTGGCCGCA
GTGTTATCACTCATGGTTATGGCAGCACTGCATAATTCTCTTACTGTCATGCCATCCGTAAGATGCTTTT
CTGTGACTGGTGAGTACTCAACCAAGTCATTCTGAGAATAGTGTATGCGGCGACCGAGTTGCTCTTGCCC
GGCGTCAATACGGGATAATACCGCGCCACATAGCAGAACTTTAAAAGTGCTCATCATTGGAAAACGTTCT
TCGGGGCGAAAACTCTCAAGGATCTTACCGCTGTTGAGATCCAGTTCGATGTAACCCACTCGTGCACCCA
ACTGATCTTCAGCATCTTTTACTTTCACCAGCGTTTCTGGGTGAGCAAAAACAGGAAGGCAAAATGCCGC
AAAAAAGGGAATAAGGGCGACACGGAAATGTTGAATACTCATACTCTTCCTTTTTCAATATTATTGAAGC
ATTTATCAGGGTTATTGTCTCATGAGCGGATACATATTTGAATGTATTTAGAAAAATAAACAAATAGGGG
TTCCGCGCACATTTCCCCGAAAAGTGCCACCTAAATTGTAAGCGTTAATATTTTGTTAAAATTCGCGTTA
AATTTTTGTTAAATCAGCTCATTTTTTAACCAATAGGCCGAAATCGGCAAAATCCCTTATAAATCAAAAG
AATAGACCGAGATAGGGT
[37 nt withheld, positions 8069-8105]
AAAGAACGTGGACTCCAACGTCAAAGG
[49 nt withheld, positions 8133-8181]
T
[91 nt withheld, positions 8183-8273]
G
[124 nt withheld, positions 8275-8398]
CCCATTCGCCATTCAGGCTGCGCAACTGTTGGGAAGGGCGATCGGTGCGGGCCTCTTCGCTATTACGCCA
GCTGGCGAAAGGGGGATGTGCTGCAAGGCGATTAAGTTGGGTAACGCCAGGGTTTTCCCAGTCACGACGT
TGTAAAACGACGGCCAGTGAGCGCGCGTAATACGACTCACTATAGGGCGAATTGACTAGTACATAACTTA
CGGTAAATGGCCCGCCTGGCTGACCGCCCAACGACCCCCGCC
Features (pLannotate 1.2.2; 28 found; start..end, strand, type, name):
    249..448     +  promoter       CMV promoter: human cytomegalovirus (CMV) immediate early promoter
    466..646     +  LTR            5' LTR (truncated): truncated 5' long terminal repeat (LTR) from HIV-1
    693..818     +  misc_feature   HIV-1 Ψ: packaging signal of human immunodeficiency virus type 1
    802..1140    +  CDS            HIV-1 gag (fragment): gag protein from human immunodeficiency virus 1; gag
   1317..1550    +  misc_feature   RRE: The Rev response element (RRE) of HIV-1 allows for Rev-dependent mRNA export from the nucleus to the cytoplasm.
   1927..2027    +  CDS            Rev (fragment): human immunodeficiency virus 1 (HIV-1) Rev protein; rev; enhances nuclear export of unspliced and incompletely spliced viral mRNAs
   2077..2194    +  misc_feature   cPPT/CTS: central polypurine tract and central termination sequence of HIV-1
   2269..2509    +  promoter       U6 promoter: RNA polymerase III promoter for human U6 snRNA
   2556..2623    +  misc_RNA       tracrRNA (fragment): trans-activating CRISPR RNA for the Streptococcus pyogenes CRISPR/Cas9 system
   2646..3145    +  promoter       PGK promoter: mouse phosphoglycerate kinase 1 promoter
   3185..3781    +  CDS            PuroR (fragment): puromycin N-acetyltransferase; pac from Streptomyces; confers resistance to puromycin
   3854..4552    +  CDS            TagBFP: TagBFP is a basic (constitutively fluorescent) blue fluorescent protein published in 2008, derived from Entacmaea quadricolor. It is reported to be a very rapidly-maturing monomer with very low acid sensitivity.
   4564..5150    +  misc_feature   WPRE: woodchuck hepatitis virus posttranscriptional regulatory element
   5144..5290    +  CDS            nef (fragment): NEF_HV1LA - Experimental evidence at protein level: Swiss-Prot protein existence level 1. Extracellular Nef protein targets CD4(+) T-lymphocytes for apoptosis by interacting with CXCR4 surface receptors. From Human immunodeficiency virus type 1 group M subtype B (isolate Lai) (HIV-1).
   5298..5476    +  LTR            5' LTR (truncated): truncated 5' long terminal repeat (LTR) from HIV-1
   5502..5613    +  polyA_signal   bGH poly(A) signal: bovine growth hormone polyadenylation signal
   5752..5770    -  promoter       T3 promoter: promoter for bacteriophage T3 RNA polymerase
   5815..5831    -  protein_bind   lac operator: The lac repressor binds to the lac operator to inhibit transcription in E. coli. This inhibition can be relieved by adding lactose or isopropyl-β-D-thiogalactopyranoside (IPTG). lac repressor encoded by lacI
   5839..5869    -  promoter       lac promoter: promoter for the E. coli lac operon
   5884..5905    -  protein_bind   CAP binding site: CAP binding activates transcription in the presence of cAMP. E. coli catabolite activator protein
   5918..6010    -  CDS            lacI (fragment): lac repressor; lacI; The lac repressor binds to the lac operator to inhibit transcription in E. coli. This inhibition can be relieved by adding lactose or isopropyl-β-D-thiogalactopyranoside (IPTG).
   6193..6781    -  rep_origin     ori: high-copy-number ColE1/pMB1/pBR322/pUC origin of replication
   6952..7812    -  CDS            AmpR: β-lactamase; bla; confers resistance to ampicillin, carbenicillin, and related antibiotics
   7813..7917    -  promoter       AmpR promoter: bla
   7970..8398    -  rep_origin     f1 ori (sequence partly withheld): f1 bacteriophage origin of replication; arrow indicates direction of (+) strand synthesis
   8403..8558    -  CDS            lacZα (fragment): LacZα fragment of β-galactosidase; lacZ fragment
   8566..8584    +  promoter       T7 promoter: promoter for bacteriophage T7 RNA polymerase
   8598..248     +  enhancer       CMV enhancer (across the origin): human cytomegalovirus immediate early enhancer
