[The description below was written by a language model from this plasmid's Addgene catalogue record and pLannotate feature annotations shown in this document.]
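Description:
pKLV2-U6gRNA5(BCL11B-E3(34))-PGKpuro2ABFP-W is an 8,650 bp HIV-1-based lentiviral transfer plasmid that delivers a single CRISPR guide RNA directed against a human BCL11B target designated E3; the record does not define what "E3" refers to. The guide was cloned into the BbsI sites of the parental pKLV2-U6gRNA5(BbsI)-PGKpuro2ABFP-W backbone, destroying both sites. In bacteria the plasmid replicates from a high-copy ColE1/pUC-type origin and is selected with ampicillin through the β-lactamase gene. An f1 origin and remnants of a lac/lacZα cloning region flanked by T7 and T3 promoters are also present in the backbone.

The viral genome is transcribed from a CMV enhancer/promoter fused to a truncated 5' LTR, an arrangement that typically makes production of genomic RNA independent of Tat. This is followed by the Ψ packaging signal with a gag fragment, the Rev response element for nuclear export of the unspliced RNA, and the cPPT/CTS. Two expression units sit inside. A human U6 RNA polymerase III promoter drives the spacer fused to a Streptococcus pyogenes Cas9 guide scaffold. Downstream, a mouse PGK promoter drives puromycin N-acetyltransferase linked to TagBFP, which according to the construct name are joined by a 2A peptide, so transduced cells can be both drug-selected and tracked by blue fluorescence. A WPRE enhances transcript expression, and the cassette ends in a truncated 3' LTR and a bGH polyadenylation signal.

No Cas9 is encoded, so the vector is meant for cells that receive the nuclease separately. The associated publication concerns the BAF complex and the oncogenic program in human T-cell acute lymphoblastic leukemia.
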