Addgene plasmid #208558: pKLV2-U6gRNA5(BCL11B-E3(34))-PGKpuro2ABFP-W
Purpose: Lentiviral vector expressing gRNA targeting human BCL11B-E3
Depositing lab: Kosuke Yusa. Depositing organization: Kyoto University, Institute for Life and Medical Sciences. Publication: Canonical BAF complex regulates the oncogenic program in human T-cell acute lymphoblastic leukemia. Aoki K, Hyuga M, Tarumoto Y, Nishibuchi G, Ueda A, Ochi Y, Sugino S, Mikami T, Kobushi H, Kato I, Akahane K, Inukai T, Takaori-Kondo A, Takita J, Ogawa S, Yusa K. Blood. 2023 Nov 3:blood.2023020857. doi: 10.1182/blood.2023020857. PubMed 37922452.
Backbone
  Vector backbone: pKLV2-U6gRNA5(BbsI)-PGKpuro2ABFP-W
  Backbone manufacturer: addgene
  Backbone size w/o insert (bp): 8648
  Total vector size (bp): 8650
  Vector type: Lentiviral
  Selectable markers: Puromycin
Growth in bacteria
  Bacterial resistance: Ampicillin, 100 μg/mL
  Growth temperature: 37°C
  Growth strain: NEB Stable
  Copy number: Unknown
Gene/Insert
  Gene/Insert name: BCL11B-E3(34)
  gRNA/shRNA sequence: GGAGGGAGAAGTTTTCTTG
  Species: H. sapiens (human)
  Entrez Gene: BCL11B (a.k.a. ATL1, ATL1-alpha, ATL1-beta, ATL1-delta, ATL1-gamma, CTIP-2, CTIP2, IDDFSTA, IMD49, RIT1, SMARCM2, ZNF856B, hRIT1-alpha)
  Cloning method: Restriction Enzyme; 5′ cloning site BbsI (destroyed during cloning); 3′ cloning site BbsI (destroyed during cloning)
  Sequencing primers: 5′ AGATAATTAGAATTAATTTGACTG
Terms and licenses: Academic/Nonprofit Terms; Industry Terms: Not Available to Industry
How to cite: pKLV2-U6gRNA5(BCL11B-E3(34))-PGKpuro2ABFP-W was a gift from Kosuke Yusa (Addgene plasmid # 208558 ; http://n2t.net/addgene:208558 ; RRID:Addgene_208558)
